Addgene plasmid #122784: pAC10064_pLX-Hygro(1-69)-NpuDnaE(N)-IRES-TagBFP2
Purpose: Plasmid 64:Lentiviral vector encoding Hygro(1-69)-NpuDnaE(N)and TagBFP2
Depositing lab: Albert Cheng. Publication: Split Selectable Markers. Jillette N, Du M, Cheng AW. bioRxiv 452979 10.1101/452979.
Backbone
  Vector backbone: pAC10094_pLX-DEST-IRES-TagBFP2 (Addgene# 122814)
  Vector type: Mammalian Expression, Lentiviral
  Selectable markers: Hygro(1-69)-NpuDnaE(N)
Growth in bacteria
  Bacterial resistance: Ampicillin, 100 μg/mL
  Growth temperature: 30°C
  Growth strain: NEB Stable
  Copy number: Unknown
Gene/Insert
  Gene/Insert name: Hygro(1-69)-NpuDnaE(N)
  Species: Synthetic
  Cloning method: Gateway Cloning
  Sequencing primers: 5′ CMV-Forward; 3′ IRES-R
Terms and licenses: Academic/Nonprofit Terms; Industry Terms: Not Available to Industry
Depositor comments: Please visit https://www.biorxiv.org/content/10.1101/452979v2 for BioRxiv preprint.
How to cite: pAC10064_pLX-Hygro(1-69)-NpuDnaE(N)-IRES-TagBFP2 was a gift from Albert Cheng (Addgene plasmid # 122784)
