[The description below was written by a language model from this plasmid's Addgene catalogue record and pLannotate feature annotations shown in this document.]
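Description:
pAC10064_pLX-Hygro(1-69)-NpuDnaE(N)-IRES-TagBFP2 is a 9,159-nt third-generation-style, self-inactivating HIV-1 lentiviral vector for mammalian expression, built by Gateway cloning into a pLX-DEST-IRES-TagBFP2 destination backbone. In bacteria it is maintained through a high-copy ColE1/pUC-type origin and selected with ampicillin via β-lactamase. An f1 origin, an SV40 origin and leftover lac/T7/T3 elements are also annotated in the backbone. The viral genome is driven by a chimeric RSV promoter/truncated 5' LTR and carries the Ψ packaging signal with a gag fragment, the RRE for Rev-dependent export, cPPT/CTS, WPRE and a ΔU3 3' LTR followed by an SV40 polyadenylation signal. An hPGK promoter is annotated upstream of the cPPT and the CMV cassette, but the record does not assign it a coding sequence.

The payload is a bicistronic cassette under the CMV enhancer/promoter. Flanked by attB1 and attB2 sites, the first cistron encodes the N-terminal portion of hygromycin phosphotransferase (residues 1–69) fused to the N-terminal half of the NpuDnaE split intein. The annotation tool matched this intein to a Synechocystis DnaE homologue, whereas the construct name specifies Npu. A V5 tag is annotated just past attB2, though the record does not indicate whether it is in frame with the insert. An EMCV IRES then drives TagBFP2 (annotated as TagBFP), giving blue fluorescence as a readout of transduction. This fragment alone is not expected to confer hygromycin resistance. As part of a split selectable marker system, it is meant to be paired with a second vector carrying the complementary intein-C/Hygro C-terminal fragment. Protein trans-splicing would then rebuild the functional enzyme, so a single antibiotic selects cells that received both vectors.
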