Features (pLannotate 1.2.2; 33 found; start..end, strand, type, name):
     65..368     +  enhancer       CMV enhancer: human cytomegalovirus immediate early enhancer
    369..572     +  promoter       CMV promoter: human cytomegalovirus (CMV) immediate early promoter
    595..619     +  protein_bind   attB1: mutant version of attB; recombination site for the Gateway® BP reaction BP Clonase™
    640..846     +  CDS            HygR (fragment): aminoglycoside phosphotransferase from E. coli; aph(4)-Ia; confers resistance to hygromycin
    847..1146    +  CDS            dnaE-N (fragment): DPO3A_SYNY3 - Experimental evidence at protein level: Swiss-Prot protein existence level 1. DNA polymerase III is a complex, multichain enzyme responsible for most of the replicative synthesis in bacteria. This DNA polymerase also exhibits 3' to 5' exonuclease activity. The alpha chain is the DNA polymerase (By similarity). From Synechocystis sp. (strain PCC 6803 / Kazusa).
   1171..1195    -  protein_bind   attB2: mutant version of attB; recombination site for the Gateway® BP reaction BP Clonase™
   1197..1238    +  CDS            V5 tag: epitope tag from simian virus 5
   1277..1846    +  misc_feature   IRES2: internal ribosome entry site (IRES) of the encephalomyocarditis virus (EMCV)
   1846..2547    +  CDS            TagBFP: monomeric blue fluorescent protein mammalian codon-optimized
   2571..3159    +  misc_feature   WPRE: woodchuck hepatitis virus posttranscriptional regulatory element
   3210..3229    +  misc_feature   cPPT/CTS (fragment): central polypurine tract and central termination sequence of HIV-1
   3231..3464    +  LTR            3' LTR (ΔU3): self-inactivating 3' long terminal repeat (LTR) from HIV-1
   3542..3663    +  polyA_signal   SV40 poly(A) signal: SV40 polyadenylation signal
   3703..3838    +  rep_origin     SV40 ori: SV40 origin of replication
   3859..3877    -  promoter       T7 promoter: promoter for bacteriophage T7 RNA polymerase
   3885..4040    +  CDS            lacZα (fragment): LacZα fragment of β-galactosidase; lacZ fragment
   4045..4473    +  rep_origin     f1 ori (sequence partly withheld): f1 bacteriophage origin of replication; arrow indicates direction of (+) strand synthesis
   4526..4630    +  promoter       AmpR promoter: bla
   4631..5491    +  CDS            AmpR: β-lactamase; bla; confers resistance to ampicillin, carbenicillin, and related antibiotics
   5662..6250    +  rep_origin     ori: high-copy-number ColE1/pMB1/pBR322/pUC origin of replication
   6433..6525    +  CDS            lacI (fragment): lac repressor; lacI; The lac repressor binds to the lac operator to inhibit transcription in E. coli. This inhibition can be relieved by adding lactose or isopropyl-β-D-thiogalactopyranoside (IPTG).
   6538..6559    +  protein_bind   CAP binding site: CAP binding activates transcription in the presence of cAMP. E. coli catabolite activator protein
   6574..6604    +  promoter       lac promoter: promoter for the E. coli lac operon
   6612..6628    +  protein_bind   lac operator: The lac repressor binds to the lac operator to inhibit transcription in E. coli. This inhibition can be relieved by adding lactose or isopropyl-β-D-thiogalactopyranoside (IPTG). lac repressor encoded by lacI
   6673..6691    +  promoter       T3 promoter: promoter for bacteriophage T3 RNA polymerase
   6719..6945    +  promoter       RSV promoter: Rous sarcoma virus enhancer/promoter
   6946..7126    +  LTR            5' LTR (truncated): truncated 5' long terminal repeat (LTR) from HIV-1
   7173..7298    +  misc_feature   HIV-1 Ψ: packaging signal of human immunodeficiency virus type 1
   7282..7645    +  CDS            HIV-1 gag (fragment): gag protein from human immunodeficiency virus 1; gag
   7791..8024    +  misc_feature   RRE: The Rev response element (RRE) of HIV-1 allows for Rev-dependent mRNA export from the nucleus to the cytoplasm.
   8401..8427    +  CDS            Rev (fragment): human immunodeficiency virus 1 (HIV-1) Rev protein; rev; enhances nuclear export of unspliced and incompletely spliced viral mRNAs
   8428..8928    +  promoter       hPGK promoter: human phosphoglycerate kinase 1 promoter
   8990..9107    +  misc_feature   cPPT/CTS: central polypurine tract and central termination sequence of HIV-1
>Addgene plasmid #122784 | pAC10064_pLX-Hygro(1-69)-NpuDnaE(N)-IRES-TagBFP2 | depositor full sequence | sequence record 234289 | pAC10064_pLX-Hygro(1-69)-NpuDnaE(N)-IRES-TagBFP2 sequence 9159 bps
CCCGGGGTTATTAATAGTAATCAATTACGGGGTCATTAGTTCATAGCCCATATATGGAGTTCCGCGTTAC
ATAACTTACGGTAAATGGCCCGCCTGGCTGACCGCCCAACGACCCCCGCCCATTGACGTCAATAATGACG
TATGTTCCCATAGTAACGCCAATAGGGACTTTCCATTGACGTCAATGGGTGGAGTATTTACGGTAAACTG
CCCACTTGGCAGTACATCAAGTGTATCATATGCCAAGTACGCCCCCTATTGACGTCAATGACGGTAAATG
GCCCGCCTGGCATTATGCCCAGTACATGACCTTATGGGACTTTCCTACTTGGCAGTACATCTACGTATTA
GTCATCGCTATTACCATGGTGATGCGGTTTTGGCAGTACATCAATGGGCGTGGATAGCGGTTTGACTCAC
GGGGATTTCCAAGTCTCCACCCCATTGACGTCAATGGGAGTTTGTTTTGGCACCAAAATCAACGGGACTT
TCCAAAATGTCGTAACAACTCCGCCCCATTGACGCAAATGGGCGGTAGGCGTGTACGGTGGGAGGTCTAT
ATAAGCAGAGCTCTCTGGCTAACTGTCGGGATCAACAAGTTTGTACAAAAAAGCAGGCTCCGAATTCACC
GGTGCCACCATGAAAAAGCCTGAACTCACCGCGACGTCTGTCGAGAAGTTTCTGATCGAAAAGTTCGACA
GCGTCTCCGACCTGATGCAGCTCTCGGAGGGCGAAGAATCTCGTGCTTTCAGCTTCGATGTAGGAGGGCG
TGGATATGTCCTGCGGGTAAATAGCTGCGCCGATGGTTTCTACAAAGATCGTTATGTTTATCGGCACTTT
GCATCGTGCCTTTCATACGAGACCGAGATCCTGACTGTCGAGTACGGATTGCTTCCTATCGGCAAAATCG
TGGAGAAGAGGATTGAATGTACCGTCTATTCAGTCGATAATAATGGGAACATCTACACACAGCCCGTGGC
TCAATGGCACGACAGAGGAGAGCAGGAAGTTTTTGAATACTGTCTCGAGGACGGATCCCTCATCCGCGCT
ACTAAAGATCATAAGTTTATGACCGTGGACGGCCAGATGCTGCCAATTGACGAAATTTTTGAACGAGAGC
TGGATCTGATGAGAGTCGACAACCTTCCAAACTGATTAATTAAGAATTCGACCCAGCTTTCTTGTACAAA
GTGGTTGGTAAGCCTATCCCTAACCCTCTCCTCGGTCTCGATTCTACGTAGTAATGAGCTAGCAGTCTCG
AGGTTAACGAATTCCGCCCCCCCCCTAACGTTACTGGCCGAAGCCGCTTGGAATAAGGCCGGTGTGCGCT
TGTCTATATGTTATTTTCCACCATATTGCCGTCTTTTGGCAATGTGAGGGCCCGGAAACCTGGCCCTGTC
TTCTTGACGAGCATTCCTAGGGGTCTTTCCCCTCTCGCCAAAGGAATGCAAGGTCTGTTGAATGTCGTGA
AGGAAGCAGTTCCTCTGGAAGCTTCTTGAAGACAAACAACGTCTGTAGCGACCCTTTGCAGGCAGCGGAA
CCCCCCACCTGGCGACAGGTGCCCCTGCGGCCAAAAGCCACGTGTATAAGATACACCTGCAAAGGCGGCA
CAACCCCAGTGCCACGTTGTGAGTTGGATAGTTGTGGAAAGAGTCAAATGGCTCTCCTCAAGCGTATTCA
ACAAGGGGCTGAAGGATGCCCAGAAGGTACCCCATTGTATGGGATCTGATCTGGGGCCTCGGTGCACATG
CTTTACATGTGTTTAGTCGAGGTTAAAAAAACGTCTAGGCCCCCCGAACCACGGGGACGTGGTTTTCCTT
TGAAAAACACGATAATACCATGGCCATGAGCGAGCTGATTAAGGAGAACATGCACATGAAGCTGTACATG
GAGGGCACCGTGGACAACCATCACTTCAAGTGCACATCCGAGGGCGAAGGCAAGCCCTACGAGGGCACCC
AGACCATGAGAATCAAGGTGGTCGAGGGCGGCCCTCTCCCCTTCGCCTTCGACATCCTGGCTACTAGCTT
CCTCTACGGCAGCAAGACCTTCATCAACCACACCCAGGGCATCCCCGACTTCTTCAAGCAGTCCTTCCCT
GAGGGCTTCACATGGGAGAGAGTCACCACATACGAAGACGGGGGCGTGCTGACCGCTACCCAGGACACCA
GCCTCCAGGACGGCTGCCTCATCTACAACGTCAAGATCAGAGGGGTGAACTTCACATCCAACGGCCCTGT
GATGCAGAAGAAAACACTCGGCTGGGAGGCCTTCACCGAGACGCTGTACCCCGCTGACGGCGGCCTGGAA
GGCAGAAACGACATGGCCCTGAAGCTCGTGGGCGGGAGCCATCTGATCGCAAACATCAAGACCACATATA
GATCCAAGAAACCCGCTAAGAACCTCAAGATGCCTGGCGTCTACTATGTGGACTACAGACTGGAAAGAAT
CAAGGAGGCCAACAACGAGACCTACGTCGAGCAGCACGAGGTGGCAGTGGCCAGATACTGCGACCTCCCT
AGCAAACTGGGGCACAAGCTTAATTAACACCGGTGGCGCGTTAAGTCGACAATCAACCTCTGGATTACAA
AATTTGTGAAAGATTGACTGGTATTCTTAACTATGTTGCTCCTTTTACGCTATGTGGATACGCTGCTTTA
ATGCCTTTGTATCATGCTATTGCTTCCCGTATGGCTTTCATTTTCTCCTCCTTGTATAAATCCTGGTTGC
TGTCTCTTTATGAGGAGTTGTGGCCCGTTGTCAGGCAACGTGGCGTGGTGTGCACTGTGTTTGCTGACGC
AACCCCCACTGGTTGGGGCATTGCCACCACCTGTCAGCTCCTTTCCGGGACTTTCGCTTTCCCCCTCCCT
ATTGCCACGGCGGAACTCATCGCCGCCTGCCTTGCCCGCTGCTGGACAGGGGCTCGGCTGTTGGGCACTG
ACAATTCCGTGGTGTTGTCGGGGAAATCATCGTCCTTTCCTTGGCTGCTCGCCTGTGTTGCCACCTGGAT
TCTGCGCGGGACGTCCTTCTGCTACGTCCCTTCGGCCCTCAATCCAGCGGACCTTCCTTCCCGCGGCCTG
CTGCCGGCTCTGCGGCCTCTTCCGCGTCTTCGCCTTCGCCCTCAGACGAGTCGGATCTCCCTTTGGGCCG
CCTCCCCGCGTCGACTTTAAGACCAATGACTTACAAGGCAGCTGTAGATCTTAGCCACTTTTTAAAAGAA
AAGGGGGGACTGGAAGGGCTAATTCACTCCCAACGAAGACAAGATCTGCTTTTTGCTTGTACTGGGTCTC
TCTGGTTAGACCAGATCTGAGCCTGGGAGCTCTCTGGCTAACTAGGGAACCCACTGCTTAAGCCTCAATA
AAGCTTGCCTTGAGTGCTTCAAGTAGTGTGTGCCCGTCTGTTGTGTGACTCTGGTAACTAGAGATCCCTC
AGACCCTTTTAGTCAGTGTGGAAAATCTCTAGCAGTACGTATAGTAGTTCATGTCATCTTATTATTCAGT
ATTTATAACTTGCAAAGAAATGAATATCAGAGAGTGAGAGGAACTTGTTTATTGCAGCTTATAATGGTTA
CAAATAAAGCAATAGCATCACAAATTTCACAAATAAAGCATTTTTTTCACTGCATTCTAGTTGTGGTTTG
TCCAAACTCATCAATGTATCTTATCATGTCTGGCTCTAGCTATCCCGCCCCTAACTCCGCCCATCCCGCC
CCTAACTCCGCCCAGTTCCGCCCATTCTCCGCCCCATGGCTGACTAATTTTTTTTATTTATGCAGAGGCC
GAGGCCGCCTCGGCCTCTGAGCTATTCCAGAAGTAGTGAGGAGGCTTTTTTGGAGGCCTAGGGACGTACC
CAATTCGCCCTATAGTGAGTCGTATTACGCGCGCTCACTGGCCGTCGTTTTACAACGTCGTGACTGGGAA
AACCCTGGCGTTACCCAACTTAATCGCCTTGCAGCACATCCCCCTTTCGCCAGCTGGCGTAATAGCGAAG
AGGCCCGCACCGATCGCCCTTCCCAACAGTTGCGCAGCCTGAATGGCGAATGGG
[124 nt withheld, positions 4045-4168]
C
[91 nt withheld, positions 4170-4260]
A
[49 nt withheld, positions 4262-4310]
CCTTTGACGTTGGAGTCCACGTTCTTT
[37 nt withheld, positions 4338-4374]
ACCCTATCTCGGTCTATTCTTTTGATTTATAAGGGATTTTGCCGATTTCGGCCTATTGGTTAAAAAATGA
GCTGATTTAACAAAAATTTAACGCGAATTTTAACAAAATATTAACGCTTACAATTTAGGTGGCACTTTTC
GGGGAAATGTGCGCGGAACCCCTATTTGTTTATTTTTCTAAATACATTCAAATATGTATCCGCTCATGAG
ACAATAACCCTGATAAATGCTTCAATAATATTGAAAAAGGAAGAGTATGAGTATTCAACATTTCCGTGTC
GCCCTTATTCCCTTTTTTGCGGCATTTTGCCTTCCTGTTTTTGCTCACCCAGAAACGCTGGTGAAAGTAA
AAGATGCTGAAGATCAGTTGGGTGCACGAGTGGGTTACATCGAACTGGATCTCAACAGCGGTAAGATCCT
TGAGAGTTTTCGCCCCGAAGAACGTTTTCCAATGATGAGCACTTTTAAAGTTCTGCTATGTGGCGCGGTA
TTATCCCGTATTGACGCCGGGCAAGAGCAACTCGGTCGCCGCATACACTATTCTCAGAATGACTTGGTTG
AGTACTCACCAGTCACAGAAAAGCATCTTACGGATGGCATGACAGTAAGAGAATTATGCAGTGCTGCCAT
AACCATGAGTGATAACACTGCGGCCAACTTACTTCTGACAACGATCGGAGGACCGAAGGAGCTAACCGCT
TTTTTGCACAACATGGGGGATCATGTAACTCGCCTTGATCGTTGGGAACCGGAGCTGAATGAAGCCATAC
CAAACGACGAGCGTGACACCACGATGCCTGTAGCAATGGCAACAACGTTGCGCAAACTATTAACTGGCGA
ACTACTTACTCTAGCTTCCCGGCAACAATTAATAGACTGGATGGAGGCGGATAAAGTTGCAGGACCACTT
CTGCGCTCGGCCCTTCCGGCTGGCTGGTTTATTGCTGATAAATCTGGAGCCGGTGAGCGTGGGTCTCGCG
GTATCATTGCAGCACTGGGGCCAGATGGTAAGCCCTCCCGTATCGTAGTTATCTACACGACGGGGAGTCA
GGCAACTATGGATGAACGAAATAGACAGATCGCTGAGATAGGTGCCTCACTGATTAAGCATTGGTAACTG
TCAGACCAAGTTTACTCATATATACTTTAGATTGATTTAAAACTTCATTTTTAATTTAAAAGGATCTAGG
TGAAGATCCTTTTTGATAATCTCATGACCAAAATCCCTTAACGTGAGTTTTCGTTCCACTGAGCGTCAGA
CCCCGTAGAAAAGATCAAAGGATCTTCTTGAGATCCTTTTTTTCTGCGCGTAATCTGCTGCTTGCAAACA
AAAAAACCACCGCTACCAGCGGTGGTTTGTTTGCCGGATCAAGAGCTACCAACTCTTTTTCCGAAGGTAA
CTGGCTTCAGCAGAGCGCAGATACCAAATACTGTTCTTCTAGTGTAGCCGTAGTTAGGCCACCACTTCAA
GAACTCTGTAGCACCGCCTACATACCTCGCTCTGCTAATCCTGTTACCAGTGGCTGCTGCCAGTGGCGAT
AAGTCGTGTCTTACCGGGTTGGACTCAAGACGATAGTTACCGGATAAGGCGCAGCGGTCGGGCTGAACGG
GGGGTTCGTGCACACAGCCCAGCTTGGAGCGAACGACCTACACCGAACTGAGATACCTACAGCGTGAGCT
ATGAGAAAGCGCCACGCTTCCCGAAGGGAGAAAGGCGGACAGGTATCCGGTAAGCGGCAGGGTCGGAACA
GGAGAGCGCACGAGGGAGCTTCCAGGGGGAAACGCCTGGTATCTTTATAGTCCTGTCGGGTTTCGCCACC
TCTGACTTGAGCGTCGATTTTTGTGATGCTCGTCAGGGGGGCGGAGCCTATGGAAAAACGCCAGCAACGC
GGCCTTTTTACGGTTCCTGGCCTTTTGCTGGCCTTTTGCTCACATGTTCTTTCCTGCGTTATCCCCTGAT
TCTGTGGATAACCGTATTACCGCCTTTGAGTGAGCTGATACCGCTCGCCGCAGCCGAACGACCGAGCGCA
GCGAGTCAGTGAGCGAGGAAGCGGAAGAGCGCCCAATACGCAAACCGCCTCTCCCCGCGCGTTGGCCGAT
TCATTAATGCAGCTGGCACGACAGGTTTCCCGACTGGAAAGCGGGCAGTGAGCGCAACGCAATTAATGTG
AGTTAGCTCACTCATTAGGCACCCCAGGCTTTACACTTTATGCTTCCGGCTCGTATGTTGTGTGGAATTG
TGAGCGGATAACAATTTCACACAGGAAACAGCTATGACCATGATTACGCCAAGCGCGCAATTAACCCTCA
CTAAAGGGAACAAAAGCTGGAGCTGCAAGCTTAATGTAGTCTTATGCAATACTCTTGTAGTCTTGCAACA
TGGTAACGATGAGTTAGCAACATGCCTTACAAGGAGAGAAAAAGCACCGTGCATGCCGATTGGTGGAAGT
AAGGTGGTACGATCGTGCCTTATTAGGAAGGCAACAGACGGGTCTGACATGGATTGGACGAACCACTGAA
TTGCCGCATTGCAGAGATATTGTATTTAAGTGCCTAGCTCGATACATAAACGGGTCTCTCTGGTTAGACC
AGATCTGAGCCTGGGAGCTCTCTGGCTAACTAGGGAACCCACTGCTTAAGCCTCAATAAAGCTTGCCTTG
AGTGCTTCAAGTAGTGTGTGCCCGTCTGTTGTGTGACTCTGGTAACTAGAGATCCCTCAGACCCTTTTAG
TCAGTGTGGAAAATCTCTAGCAGTGGCGCCCGAACAGGGACTTGAAAGCGAAAGGGAAACCAGAGGAGCT
CTCTCGACGCAGGACTCGGCTTGCTGAAGCGCGCACGGCAAGAGGCGAGGGGCGGCGACTGGTGAGTACG
CCAAAAATTTTGACTAGCGGAGGCTAGAAGGAGAGAGATGGGTGCGAGAGCGTCAGTATTAAGCGGGGGA
GAATTAGATCGCGATGGGAAAAAATTCGGTTAAGGCCAGGGGGAAAGAAAAAATATAAATTAAAACATAT
AGTATGGGCAAGCAGGGAGCTAGAACGATTCGCAGTTAATCCTGGCCTGTTAGAAACATCAGAAGGCTGT
AGACAAATACTGGGACAGCTACAACCATCCCTTCAGACAGGATCAGAAGAACTTAGATCATTATATAATA
CAGTAGCAACCCTCTATTGTGTGCATCAAAGGATAGAGATAAAAGACACCAAGGAAGCTTTAGACAAGAT
AGAGGAAGAGCAAAACAAAAGTAAGACCACCGCACAGCAAGCGGCCGCTGATCTTCAGACCTGGAGGAGG
AGATATGAGGGACAATTGGAGAAGTGAATTATATAAATATAAAGTAGTAAAAATTGAACCATTAGGAGTA
GCACCCACCAAGGCAAAGAGAAGAGTGGTGCAGAGAGAAAAAAGAGCAGTGGGAATAGGAGCTTTGTTCC
TTGGGTTCTTGGGAGCAGCAGGAAGCACTATGGGCGCAGCGTCAATGACGCTGACGGTACAGGCCAGACA
ATTATTGTCTGGTATAGTGCAGCAGCAGAACAATTTGCTGAGGGCTATTGAGGCGCAACAGCATCTGTTG
CAACTCACAGTCTGGGGCATCAAGCAGCTCCAGGCAAGAATCCTGGCTGTGGAAAGATACCTAAAGGATC
AACAGCTCCTGGGGATTTGGGGTTGCTCTGGAAAACTCATTTGCACCACTGCTGTGCCTTGGAATGCTAG
TTGGAGTAATAAATCTCTGGAACAGATTTGGAATCACACGACCTGGATGGAGTGGGACAGAGAAATTAAC
AATTACACAAGCTTAATACACTCCTTAATTGAAGAATCGCAAAACCAGCAAGAAAAGAATGAACAAGAAT
TATTGGAATTAGATAAATGGGCAAGTTTGTGGAATTGGTTTAACATAACAAATTGGCTGTGGTATATAAA
ATTATTCATAATGATAGTAGGAGGCTTGGTAGGTTTAAGAATAGTTTTTGCTGTACTTTCTATAGTGAAT
AGAGTTAGGCAGGGATATTCACCATTATCGTTTCAGACCCACCTCCCAACCCCGAGGGGACCCTTGCGCC
TTTTCCAAGGCAGCCCTGGGTTTGCGCAGGGACGCGGCTGCTCTGGGCGTGGTTCCGGGAAACGCAGCGG
CGCCGACCCTGGGTCTCGCACATTCTTCACGTCCGTTCGCAGCGTCACCCGGATCTTCGCCGCTACCCTT
GTGGGCCCCCCGGCGACGCTTCCTGCTCCGCCCCTAAGTCGGGAAGGTTCCTTGCGGTTCGCGGCGTGCC
GGACGTGACAAACGGAAGCCGCACGTCTCACTAGTACCCTCGCAGACGGACAGCGCCAGGGAGCAATGGC
AGCGCGCCGACCGCGATGGGCTGTGGCCAATAGCGGCTGCTCAGCAGGGCGCGCCGAGAGCAGCGGCCGG
GAAGGGGCGGTGCGGGAGGCGGGGTGTGGGGCGGTAGTGTGGGCCCTGTTCCTGCCCGCGCGGTGTTCCG
CATTCTGCAAGCCTCCGGAGCGCACGTCGGCAGTCGGCTCCCTCGTTGACCGAATCACCGACCTCTCTCC
CCAGGGGGTACCCAGCTGTCTAGAGAATTCTAGATCTTGAGACAAATGGCAGTATTCATCCACAATTTTA
AAAGAAAAGGGGGGATTGGGGGGTACAGTGCAGGGGAAAGAATAGTAGACATAATAGCAACAGACATACA
AACTAAAGAATTACAAAAACAAATTACAAAAATTCAAAATTTTCGGGTTTATTACAGGGACAGCAGAGAT
CCACTTTGGCGCCGGCTCGAGGGGG
